Addgene plasmid #104536: PB-U6insert
Purpose: (Empty Backbone) A piggybac vector with a U6 promoter that allows cloning of guide RNAs
Depositing lab: George Church. Depositing organization: Harvard Medical School. Publication: Developmental barcoding of whole mouse via homing CRISPR. Kalhor R, Kalhor K, Mejia L, Leeper K, Graveline A, Mali P, Church GM. Science. 2018 Aug 9. pii: science.aat9804. doi: 10.1126/science.aat9804. PubMed 30093604.
Backbone
  Vector backbone: Piggybac
  Backbone manufacturer: Systems Biosciences
  Backbone size (bp): 4700
  Vector type: Mammalian Expression, Mouse Targeting, CRISPR, Synthetic Biology ; Piggybac transposon
  Promoter: U6
Growth in bacteria
  Bacterial resistance: Ampicillin, 100 μg/mL
  Growth temperature: 30°C
  Growth strain: NEB Stable
  Copy number: Unknown
Gene/Insert
  Cloning method: Restriction Enzyme
Terms and licenses: Academic/Nonprofit Terms; Industry Terms: Not Available to Industry
How to cite: PB-U6insert was a gift from George Church (Addgene plasmid # 104536 ; http://n2t.net/addgene:104536 ; RRID:Addgene_104536)
