[The description below was written by a language model from this plasmid's Addgene catalogue record, the feature table of its GenBank file and pLannotate feature annotations shown in this document.]
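Description:
PB-U6insert is an empty piggyBac transposon backbone for cloning and delivering guide RNAs, derived from a commercial piggyBac vector and classed for mammalian expression, mouse targeting and CRISPR work. Its only annotated payload element is a human U6 promoter, an RNA polymerase III promoter suited to driving short non-coding transcripts such as guide RNAs. A guide sequence is inserted downstream of it by restriction-enzyme cloning; the record does not state which sites are used or whether a guide scaffold is already present. In the GenBank annotation the U6 promoter lies between two "core insulator" elements in opposite orientation, and this insulated unit is in turn flanked by the piggyBac 5' and 3' terminal repeats. When piggyBac transposase is supplied in trans, the segment between the repeats can be excised and integrated into the host genome, giving stable guide expression. No mammalian selection marker or reporter is annotated in either table.

For propagation in E. coli, the plasmid carries a high-copy ColE1/pUC-type origin and a β-lactamase gene with its own promoter conferring ampicillin resistance. It also has an f1 origin and remnants of a lac cloning region (lac promoter, operator, CAP site, and lacZα and lacI fragments). The short hits to a phage lambda portal protein in the automated annotation are probably spurious matches or stuffer sequence rather than functional genes.

The two records differ slightly. The GenBank header lists 6,454 bp, apparently carried over from the parental map, whereas its source feature and the sequenced plasmid are both 4,723 bp, and the two tables use different coordinate origins. The associated publication concerns developmental barcoding of mice using homing CRISPR guide RNAs.
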