LOCUS       PB510B_1_updated_0 6454 bp ds-DNA circular 01-OCT-2012
DEFINITION  .
ACCESSION
VERSION
SOURCE      .
  ORGANISM  .
COMMENT
COMMENT     ApEinfo:methylated:1
FEATURES             Location/Qualifiers
     CDS             complement(3866..4723)
                     /ApEinfo_graphicformat="arrow_data {{0 1 2 0 0 -1} {} 0}
                     width 5 offset 0"
                     /label=Amp
                     /ApEinfo_fwdcolor="#7ab3ee"
                     /ApEinfo_revcolor="#c3c2c4"
     primer_bind     complement(2730..2749)
                     /ApEinfo_graphicformat="arrow_data {{0 1 2 0 0 -1} {} 0}
                     width 5 offset 0"
                     /label=pLac(F)
                     /ApEinfo_fwdcolor="#5381ff"
                     /ApEinfo_revcolor="#19ff25"
     primer_bind     812..831
                     /ApEinfo_graphicformat="arrow_data {{0 1 2 0 0 -1} {} 0}
                     width 5 offset 0"
                     /label=BII(R)
                     /ApEinfo_fwdcolor="#5381ff"
                     /ApEinfo_revcolor="#19ff25"
     repeat_unit     complement(join(874..886,918..919,921..936))
                     /dnas_title="5'TR"
                     /ApEinfo_graphicformat="arrow_data {{0 1 2 0 0 -1} {} 0}
                     width 5 offset 0"
                     /ApEinfo_fwdcolor="cyan"
                     /ApEinfo_revcolor="green"
                     /dnas_title="arrow_data {{0 1 2 0 0 -1} {} 0} width 5
                     offset 0%1E%1F%1F"
     enhancer        1112..1343
                     /dnas_title="core insul"
                     /ApEinfo_graphicformat="arrow_data {{0 1 2 0 0 -1} {} 0}
                     width 5 offset 0"
                     /ApEinfo_fwdcolor="#d7cccc"
                     /ApEinfo_revcolor="green"
     enhancer        complement(1672..1902)
                     /dnas_title="core insul"
                     /ApEinfo_graphicformat="arrow_data {{0 1 2 0 0 -1} {} 0}
                     width 5 offset 0"
                     /label=core insul(1)
                     /ApEinfo_label="core insul"
                     /ApEinfo_fwdcolor="#d8cac8"
                     /ApEinfo_revcolor="#d8c8c8"
     repeat_unit     2177..2211
                     /dnas_title="3'TR"
                     /ApEinfo_graphicformat="arrow_data {{0 1 2 0 0 -1} {} 0}
                     width 5 offset 0"
                     /label=3'TR
                     /ApEinfo_fwdcolor="cyan"
                     /ApEinfo_revcolor="green"
     repeat_unit     complement(887..917)
                     /dnas_title="5'TR(1)"
                     /ApEinfo_graphicformat="arrow_data {{0 1 2 0 0 -1} {} 0}
                     width 5 offset 0"
                     /ApEinfo_label="5'TR"
                     /ApEinfo_fwdcolor="cyan"
                     /ApEinfo_revcolor="green"
     misc_feature    887..917
                     /dnas_title="31bp spacer"
                     /ApEinfo_graphicformat="arrow_data {{0 1 2 0 0 -1} {} 0}
                     width 5 offset 0"
                     /ApEinfo_fwdcolor="#43ffb8"
                     /ApEinfo_revcolor="#ff77e0"
     PCR_primer      complement(1342..1360)
                     /label=PB-CMV-EF1-Puro_n1360_R
                     /note="Ordered sequence: PB-CMV-EF1-Puro_n1366_R:
                     AGGGAGTAAACTCGAGGAATTCTTG tagtGGCCgTGGAGGCCTT"
                     /note=""
     primer_bind     841..860
                     /label=PB-CMV-EF1-Puro_n841_F
     primer_bind     1339..1358
                     /label=PB-Cas9-Hyg_n1340_F
     PCR_primer      complement(3893..3913)
                     /note="PB-CMV-EF1-Puro_n5644_R"
     PCR_primer      3887..3906
                     /note="PB-CMV-EF1-Puro_n5618_F"
     PCR_primer      1543..1565
                     /note="Sp-Hyg-LV_F1"
     promoter        1375..1616
                     /note="U6 Promoter"
     primer_bind     1606..1626
                     /note="151215_LibPrimF"
     primer_bind     1374..1392
                     /note="160601_U6-F"
     primer_bind     complement(1613..1630)
                     /note="160601_U6-R"
     primer_bind     complement(2257..2276)
                     /note="PB-CMV-EF1-Puro_n4007_R"
     source          1..4723
                     /dnas_title="PB510B-1_100112_map_from_SystemBiosciences"
ORIGIN
        1 ACTCTTCCTT TTTCAATATT ATTGAAGCAT TTATCAGGGT TATTGTCTCA TGAGCGGATA
       61 CATATTTGAA TGTATTTAGA AAAATAAACA AATAGGGGTT CCGCGCACAT TTCCCCGAAA
      121 AGTGCCACCT AAATTGTAAG CGTTAATATT TTGTTAAAAT TCGCGTTAAA TTTTTGTTAA
      181 ATCAGCTCAT TTTTTAACCA ATAGGCCGAA ATCGGCAAAA TCCCTTATAA ATCAAAAGAA
      241 TAGACCGAGA TAGGGTNNNN NNNNNNNNNN NNNNNNNNNN NNNNNNNNNN NNNAAAGAAC
      301 GTGGACTCCA ACGTCAAAGG NNNNNNNNNN NNNNNNNNNN NNNNNNNNNN NNNNNNNNNN
      361 NNNNNNNNNT NNNNNNNNNN NNNNNNNNNN NNNNNNNNNN NNNNNNNNNN NNNNNNNNNN
      421 NNNNNNNNNN NNNNNNNNNN NNNNNNNNNN NNNNNNNNNN NGNNNNNNNN NNNNNNNNNN
      481 NNNNNNNNNN NNNNNNNNNN NNNNNNNNNN NNNNNNNNNN NNNNNNNNNN NNNNNNNNNN
      541 NNNNNNNNNN NNNNNNNNNN NNNNNNNNNN NNNNNNNNNN NNNNNNCCCA TTCGCCATTC
      601 AGGCTGCGCA ACTGTTGGGA AGGGCGATCG GTGCGGGCCT CTTCGCTATT ACGCCAGCTG
      661 GCGAAAGGGG GATGTGCTGC AAGGCGATTA AGTTGGGTAA CGCCAGGGTT TTCCCAGTCA
      721 CGACGTTGTA AAACGACGGC CAGTGAGCGC GCCTCGTTCA TTCACGTTTT TGAACCCGTG
      781 GAGGACGGGC AGACTCGCGG TGCAAATGTG TTTTACAGCG TGATGGAGCA GATGAAGATG
      841 CTCGACACGC TGCAGAACAC GCAGCTAGAT TAACCCTAGA AAGATAATCA TATTGTGACG
      901 TACGTTAAAG ATAATCATGT GTAAAATTGA CGCATGTGTT TTATCGGTCT GTATATCGAG
      961 GTTTATTTAT TAATTTGAAT AGATATTAAG TTTTATTATA TTTACACTTA CATACTAATA
     1021 ATAAATTCAA CAAACAATTT ATTTATGTTT ATTTATTTAT TAAAAAAAAC AAAAACTCAA
     1081 AATTTCTTCT ATAAAGTAAC AAAACTTTTA TGAGGGACAG CCCCCCCCCA AAGCCCCCAG
     1141 GGATGTAATT ACGTCCCTCC CCCGCTAGGG GGCAGCAGCG AGCCGCCCGG GGCTCCGCTC
     1201 CGGTCCGGCG CTCCCCCCGC ATCCCCGAGC CGGCAGCGTG CGGGGACAGC CCGGGCACGG
     1261 GGAAGGTGGC ACGGGATCGC TTTCCTCTGA ACGCTTCTCG CTGCTCTTTG AGCCTGCAGA
     1321 CACCTGGGGG GATACGGGGA AAAGGCCTCC AcGGCCacta gtctagagct agccgagggc
     1381 ctatttccca tgattccttc atatttgcat atacgataca aggctgttag agagataatt
     1441 ggaattaatt tgactgtaaa cacaaagata ttagtacaaa atacgtgacg tagaaagtaa
     1501 taatttcttg ggtagtttgc agttttaaaa ttatgtttta aaatggacta tcatatgctt
     1561 accgtaactt gaaagtattt cgatttcttg gctttatata tcttgtggaa aggacgaaac
     1621 accGGTCCCC GGATCCGATT TAAATTCGAA TTCGGGCCCA TTGGTATGGC TTTTTCCCCG
     1681 TATCCCCCCA GGTGTCTGCA GGCTCAAAGA GCAGCGAGAA GCGTTCAGAG GAAAGCGATC
     1741 CCGTGCCACC TTCCCCGTGC CCGGGCTGTC CCCGCACGCT GCCGGCTCGG GGATGCGGGG
     1801 GGAGCGCCGG ACCGGAGCGG AGCCCCGGGC GGCTCGCTGC TGCCCCCTAG CGGGGGAGGG
     1861 ACGTAATTAC ATCCCTGGGG GCTTTGGGGG GGGGCTGTCC CTGATATCTA TAACAAGAAA
     1921 ATATATATAT AATAAGTTAT CACGTAAGTA GAACATGAAA TAACAATATA ATTATCGTAT
     1981 GAGTTAAATC TTAAAAGTCA CGTAAAAGAT AATCATGCGT CATTTTGACT CACGCGGTCG
     2041 TTATAGTTCA AAATCAGTGA CACTTACCGC ATTGACAAGC ACGCCTCACG GGAGCTCCAA
     2101 GCGGCGACTG AGATGTCCTA AATGCACAGC GACGGATTCG CGCTATTTAG AAAGAGAGAG
     2161 CAATATTTCA AGAATGCATG CGTCAATTTT ACGCAGACTA TCTTTCTAGG GTTAATCTAG
     2221 CTGCATCAGG ATCATATCGT CGGGTCTTTT TTCCGGCTCA GTCATCGCCC AAGCTGGCGC
     2281 TATCTGGGCA TCGGGGAGGA AGAAGCCCGT GCCTTTTCCC GCGAGGTTGA AGCGGCATGG
     2341 AAAGAGTTTG CCGAGGATGA CTGCTGCTGC ATTGACGTTG AGCGAAAACG CACGTTTACC
     2401 ATGATGATTC GGGAAGGTGT GGCCATGCAC GCCTTTAACG GTGAACTGTT CGTTCAGGCC
     2461 ACCTGGGATA CCAGTTCGTC GCGGCTTTTC CGGACACAGT TCCGGATGGT CAGCCCGAAG
     2521 CGCATCAGCA ACCCGAACAA TACCGGCGAC AGCCGGAACT GCCGTGCCGG TGTGCAGATT
     2581 AATGACAGCG GTGCGGCGCT GGGATATTAC GTCAGCGAGG ACGGGTATCC TGGCTGGATG
     2641 CCGCAGAAAT GGACATGGAT ACCCCGTGAG TTACCCGGCG GGCGCGCTTG GCGTAATCAT
     2701 GGTCATAGCT GTTTCCTGTG TGAAATTGTT ATCCGCTCAC AATTCCACAC AACATACGAG
     2761 CCGGAAGCAT AAAGTGTAAA GCCTGGGGTG CCTAATGAGT GAGCTAACTC ACATTAATTG
     2821 CGTTGCGCTC ACTGCCCGCT TTCCAGTCGG GAAACCTGTC GTGCCAGCTG CATTAATGAA
     2881 TCGGCCAACG CGCGGGGAGA GGCGGTTTGC GTATTGGGCG CTCTTCCGCT TCCTCGCTCA
     2941 CTGACTCGCT GCGCTCGGTC GTTCGGCTGC GGCGAGCGGT ATCAGCTCAC TCAAAGGCGG
     3001 TAATACGGTT ATCCACAGAA TCAGGGGATA ACGCAGGAAA GAACATGTGA GCAAAAGGCC
     3061 AGCAAAAGGC CAGGAACCGT AAAAAGGCCG CGTTGCTGGC GTTTTTCCAT AGGCTCCGCC
     3121 CCCCTGACGA GCATCACAAA AATCGACGCT CAAGTCAGAG GTGGCGAAAC CCGACAGGAC
     3181 TATAAAGATA CCAGGCGTTT CCCCCTGGAA GCTCCCTCGT GCGCTCTCCT GTTCCGACCC
     3241 TGCCGCTTAC CGGATACCTG TCCGCCTTTC TCCCTTCGGG AAGCGTGGCG CTTTCTCATA
     3301 GCTCACGCTG TAGGTATCTC AGTTCGGTGT AGGTCGTTCG CTCCAAGCTG GGCTGTGTGC
     3361 ACGAACCCCC CGTTCAGCCC GACCGCTGCG CCTTATCCGG TAACTATCGT CTTGAGTCCA
     3421 ACCCGGTAAG ACACGACTTA TCGCCACTGG CAGCAGCCAC TGGTAACAGG ATTAGCAGAG
     3481 CGAGGTATGT AGGCGGTGCT ACAGAGTTCT TGAAGTGGTG GCCTAACTAC GGCTACACTA
     3541 GAAGGACAGT ATTTGGTATC TGCGCTCTGC TGAAGCCAGT TACCTTCGGA AAAAGAGTTG
     3601 GTAGCTCTTG ATCCGGCAAA CAAACCACCG CTGGTAGCGG TGGTTTTTTT GTTTGCAAGC
     3661 AGCAGATTAC GCGCAGAAAA AAAGGATCTC AAGAAGATCC TTTGATCTTT TCTACGGGGT
     3721 CTGACGCTCA GTGGAACGAA AACTCACGTT AAGGGATTTT GGTCATGAGA TTATCAAAAA
     3781 GGATCTTCAC CTAGATCCTT TTAAATTAAA AATGAAGTTT TAAATCAATC TAAAGTATAT
     3841 ATGAGTAAAC TTGGTCTGAC AGTTACCAAT GCTTAATCAG TGAGGCACCT ATCTCAGCGA
     3901 TCTGTCTATT TCGTTCATCC ATAGTTGCCT GACTCCCCGT CGTGTAGATA ACTACGATAC
     3961 GGGAGGGCTT ACCATCTGGC CCCAGTGCTG CAATGATACC GCGAGACCCA CGCTCACCGG
     4021 CTCCAGATTT ATCAGCAATA AACCAGCCAG CCGGAAGGGC CGAGCGCAGA AGTGGTCCTG
     4081 CAACTTTATC CGCCTCCATC CAGTCTATTA ATTGTTGCCG GGAAGCTAGA GTAAGTAGTT
     4141 CGCCAGTTAA TAGTTTGCGC AACGTTGTTG CCATTGCTAC AGGCATCGTG GTGTCACGCT
     4201 CGTCGTTTGG TATGGCTTCA TTCAGCTCCG GTTCCCAACG ATCAAGGCGA GTTACATGAT
     4261 CCCCCATGTT GTGCAAAAAA GCGGTTAGCT CCTTCGGTCC TCCGATCGTT GTCAGAAGTA
     4321 AGTTGGCCGC AGTGTTATCA CTCATGGTTA TGGCAGCACT GCATAATTCT CTTACTGTCA
     4381 TGCCATCCGT AAGATGCTTT TCTGTGACTG GTGAGTACTC AACCAAGTCA TTCTGAGAAT
     4441 AGTGTATGCG GCGACCGAGT TGCTCTTGCC CGGCGTCAAT ACGGGATAAT ACCGCGCCAC
     4501 ATAGCAGAAC TTTAAAAGTG CTCATCATTG GAAAACGTTC TTCGGGGCGA AAACTCTCAA
     4561 GGATCTTACC GCTGTTGAGA TCCAGTTCGA TGTAACCCAC TCGTGCACCC AACTGATCTT
     4621 CAGCATCTTT TACTTTCACC AGCGTTTCTG GGTGAGCAAA AACAGGAAGG CAAAATGCCG
     4681 CAAAAAAGGG AATAAGGGCG ACACGGAAAT GTTGAATACT CAT
//
