Features (pLannotate 1.2.2; 12 found; start..end, strand, type, name):
      1..241     +  promoter       U6 promoter: RNA polymerase III promoter for human U6 snRNA
    847..1314    +  CDS            B (fragment): PORTL_LAMBD - Experimental evidence at protein level: Swiss-Prot protein existence level 1. Forms the portal vertex of the capsid (PubMed:6228056, PubMed:6232391). This portal plays critical roles in head assembly, genome packaging, neck/tail attachment, and genome ejection (Probable). The portal protein multimerizes as a single ring-shaped homododecamer arranged around a central channel (PubMed:6232391). Binds to the terminase subunits to form the packaging machine (PubMed:7799432). From Escherichia phage lambda (Bacteriophage lambda).
   1352..1368    -  protein_bind   lac operator: The lac repressor binds to the lac operator to inhibit transcription in E. coli. This inhibition can be relieved by adding lactose or isopropyl-β-D-thiogalactopyranoside (IPTG). lac repressor encoded by lacI
   1376..1406    -  promoter       lac promoter: promoter for the E. coli lac operon
   1421..1442    -  protein_bind   CAP binding site: CAP binding activates transcription in the presence of cAMP. E. coli catabolite activator protein
   1455..1547    -  CDS            lacI (fragment): lac repressor; lacI; The lac repressor binds to the lac operator to inhibit transcription in E. coli. This inhibition can be relieved by adding lactose or isopropyl-β-D-thiogalactopyranoside (IPTG).
   1730..2318    -  rep_origin     ori: high-copy-number ColE1/pMB1/pBR322/pUC origin of replication
   2489..3349    -  CDS            AmpR: β-lactamase; bla; confers resistance to ampicillin, carbenicillin, and related antibiotics
   3350..3454    -  promoter       AmpR promoter: bla
   3507..3935    -  rep_origin     f1 ori (sequence partly withheld): f1 bacteriophage origin of replication; arrow indicates direction of (+) strand synthesis
   3940..4095    -  CDS            lacZα (fragment): LacZα fragment of β-galactosidase; lacZ fragment
   4097..4216    +  CDS            B (fragment): PORTL_LAMBD - Experimental evidence at protein level: Swiss-Prot protein existence level 1. Forms the portal vertex of the capsid (PubMed:6228056, PubMed:6232391). This portal plays critical roles in head assembly, genome packaging, neck/tail attachment, and genome ejection (Probable). The portal protein multimerizes as a single ring-shaped homododecamer arranged around a central channel (PubMed:6232391). Binds to the terminase subunits to form the packaging machine (PubMed:7799432). From Escherichia phage lambda (Bacteriophage lambda).
>Addgene plasmid #104536 | PB-U6insert | addgene full sequence | sequence record 200501 | Addgene NGS Result
GAGGGCCTATTTCCCATGATTCCTTCATATTTGCATATACGATACAAGGCTGTTAGAGAGATAATTGGAA
TTAATTTGACTGTAAACACAAAGATATTAGTACAAAATACGTGACGTAGAAAGTAATAATTTCTTGGGTA
GTTTGCAGTTTTAAAATTATGTTTTAAAATGGACTATCATATGCTTACCGTAACTTGAAAGTATTTCGAT
TTCTTGGCTTTATATATCTTGTGGAAAGGACGAAACACCGGTCCCCGGATCCGATTTAAATTCGAATTCG
GGCCCATTGGTATGGCTTTTTCCCCGTATCCCCCCAGGTGTCTGCAGGCTCAAAGAGCAGCGAGAAGCGT
TCAGAGGAAAGCGATCCCGTGCCACCTTCCCCGTGCCCGGGCTGTCCCCGCACGCTGCCGGCTCGGGGAT
GCGGGGGGAGCGCCGGACCGGAGCGGAGCCCCGGGCGGCTCGCTGCTGCCCCCTAGCGGGGGAGGGACGT
AATTACATCCCTGGGGGCTTTGGGGGGGGGCTGTCCCTGATATCTATAACAAGAAAATATATATATAATA
AGTTATCACGTAAGTAGAACATGAAATAACAATATAATTATCGTATGAGTTAAATCTTAAAAGTCACGTA
AAAGATAATCATGCGTCATTTTGACTCACGCGGTCGTTATAGTTCAAAATCAGTGACACTTACCGCATTG
ACAAGCACGCCTCACGGGAGCTCCAAGCGGCGACTGAGATGTCCTAAATGCACAGCGACGGATTCGCGCT
ATTTAGAAAGAGAGAGCAATATTTCAAGAATGCATGCGTCAATTTTACGCAGACTATCTTTCTAGGGTTA
ATCTAGCTGCATCAGGATCATATCGTCGGGTCTTTTTTCCGGCTCAGTCATCGCCCAAGCTGGCGCTATC
TGGGCATCGGGGAGGAAGAAGCCCGTGCCTTTTCCCGCGAGGTTGAAGCGGCATGGAAAGAGTTTGCCGA
GGATGACTGCTGCTGCATTGACGTTGAGCGAAAACGCACGTTTACCATGATGATTCGGGAAGGTGTGGCC
ATGCACGCCTTTAACGGTGAACTGTTCGTTCAGGCCACCTGGGATACCAGTTCGTCGCGGCTTTTCCGGA
CACAGTTCCGGATGGTCAGCCCGAAGCGCATCAGCAACCCGAACAATACCGGCGACAGCCGGAACTGCCG
TGCCGGTGTGCAGATTAATGACAGCGGTGCGGCGCTGGGATATTACGTCAGCGAGGACGGGTATCCTGGC
TGGATGCCGCAGAAATGGACATGGATACCCCGTGAGTTACCCGGCGGGCGCGCTTGGCGTAATCATGGTC
ATAGCTGTTTCCTGTGTGAAATTGTTATCCGCTCACAATTCCACACAACATACGAGCCGGAAGCATAAAG
TGTAAAGCCTGGGGTGCCTAATGAGTGAGCTAACTCACATTAATTGCGTTGCGCTCACTGCCCGCTTTCC
AGTCGGGAAACCTGTCGTGCCAGCTGCATTAATGAATCGGCCAACGCGCGGGGAGAGGCGGTTTGCGTAT
TGGGCGCTCTTCCGCTTCCTCGCTCACTGACTCGCTGCGCTCGGTCGTTCGGCTGCGGCGAGCGGTATCA
GCTCACTCAAAGGCGGTAATACGGTTATCCACAGAATCAGGGGATAACGCAGGAAAGAACATGTGAGCAA
AAGGCCAGCAAAAGGCCAGGAACCGTAAAAAGGCCGCGTTGCTGGCGTTTTTCCATAGGCTCCGCCCCCC
TGACGAGCATCACAAAAATCGACGCTCAAGTCAGAGGTGGCGAAACCCGACAGGACTATAAAGATACCAG
GCGTTTCCCCCTGGAAGCTCCCTCGTGCGCTCTCCTGTTCCGACCCTGCCGCTTACCGGATACCTGTCCG
CCTTTCTCCCTTCGGGAAGCGTGGCGCTTTCTCATAGCTCACGCTGTAGGTATCTCAGTTCGGTGTAGGT
CGTTCGCTCCAAGCTGGGCTGTGTGCACGAACCCCCCGTTCAGCCCGACCGCTGCGCCTTATCCGGTAAC
TATCGTCTTGAGTCCAACCCGGTAAGACACGACTTATCGCCACTGGCAGCAGCCACTGGTAACAGGATTA
GCAGAGCGAGGTATGTAGGCGGTGCTACAGAGTTCTTGAAGTGGTGGCCTAACTACGGCTACACTAGAAG
AACAGTATTTGGTATCTGCGCTCTGCTGAAGCCAGTTACCTTCGGAAAAAGAGTTGGTAGCTCTTGATCC
GGCAAACAAACCACCGCTGGTAGCGGTGGTTTTTTTGTTTGCAAGCAGCAGATTACGCGCAGAAAAAAAG
GATCTCAAGAAGATCCTTTGATCTTTTCTACGGGGTCTGACGCTCAGTGGAACGAAAACTCACGTTAAGG
GATTTTGGTCATGAGATTATCAAAAAGGATCTTCACCTAGATCCTTTTAAATTAAAAATGAAGTTTTAAA
TCAATCTAAAGTATATATGAGTAAACTTGGTCTGACAGTTACCAATGCTTAATCAGTGAGGCACCTATCT
CAGCGATCTGTCTATTTCGTTCATCCATAGTTGCCTGACTCCCCGTCGTGTAGATAACTACGATACGGGA
GGGCTTACCATCTGGCCCCAGTGCTGCAATGATACCGCGAGACCCACGCTCACCGGCTCCAGATTTATCA
GCAATAAACCAGCCAGCCGGAAGGGCCGAGCGCAGAAGTGGTCCTGCAACTTTATCCGCCTCCATCCAGT
CTATTAATTGTTGCCGGGAAGCTAGAGTAAGTAGTTCGCCAGTTAATAGTTTGCGCAACGTTGTTGCCAT
TGCTACAGGCATCGTGGTGTCACGCTCGTCGTTTGGTATGGCTTCATTCAGCTCCGGTTCCCAACGATCA
AGGCGAGTTACATGATCCCCCATGTTGTGCAAAAAAGCGGTTAGCTCCTTCGGTCCTCCGATCGTTGTCA
GAAGTAAGTTGGCCGCAGTGTTATCACTCATGGTTATGGCAGCACTGCATAATTCTCTTACTGTCATGCC
ATCCGTAAGATGCTTTTCTGTGACTGGTGAGTACTCAACCAAGTCATTCTGAGAATAGTGTATGCGGCGA
CCGAGTTGCTCTTGCCCGGCGTCAATACGGGATAATACCGCGCCACATAGCAGAACTTTAAAAGTGCTCA
TCATTGGAAAACGTTCTTCGGGGCGAAAACTCTCAAGGATCTTACCGCTGTTGAGATCCAGTTCGATGTA
ACCCACTCGTGCACCCAACTGATCTTCAGCATCTTTTACTTTCACCAGCGTTTCTGGGTGAGCAAAAACA
GGAAGGCAAAATGCCGCAAAAAAGGGAATAAGGGCGACACGGAAATGTTGAATACTCATACTCTTCCTTT
TTCAATATTATTGAAGCATTTATCAGGGTTATTGTCTCATGAGCGGATACATATTTGAATGTATTTAGAA
AAATAAACAAATAGGGGTTCCGCGCACATTTCCCCGAAAAGTGCCACCTAAATTGTAAGCGTTAATATTT
TGTTAAAATTCGCGTTAAATTTTTGTTAAATCAGCTCATTTTTTAACCAATAGGCCGAAATCGGCAAAAT
CCCTTATAAATCAAAAGAATAGACCGAGATAGGGT
[37 nt withheld, positions 3606-3642]
AAAGAACGTGGACTCCAACGTCAAAGG
[49 nt withheld, positions 3670-3718]
T
[91 nt withheld, positions 3720-3810]
G
[124 nt withheld, positions 3812-3935]
CCCATTCGCCATTCAGGCTGCGCAACTGTTGGGAAGGGCGATCGGTGCGGGCCTCTTCGCTATTACGCCA
GCTGGCGAAAGGGGGATGTGCTGCAAGGCGATTAAGTTGGGTAACGCCAGGGTTTTCCCAGTCACGACGT
TGTAAAACGACGGCCAGTGAGCGCGCCTCGTTCATTCACGTTTTTGAACCCGTGGAGGACGGGCAGACTC
GCGGTGCAAATGTGTTTTACAGCGTGATGGAGCAGATGAAGATGCTCGACACGCTGCAGAACACGCAGCT
AGATTAACCCTAGAAAGATAATCATATTGTGACGTACGTTAAAGATAATCATGTGTAAAATTGACGCATG
TGTTTTATCGGTCTGTATATCGAGGTTTATTTATTAATTTGAATAGATATTAAGTTTTATTATATTTACA
CTTACATACTAATAATAAATTCAACAAACAATTTATTTATGTTTATTTATTTATTAAAAAAAACAAAAAC
TCAAAATTTCTTCTATAAAGTAACAAAACTTTTATGAGGGACAGCCCCCCCCCAAAGCCCCCAGGGATGT
AATTACGTCCCTCCCCCGCTAGGGGGCAGCAGCGAGCCGCCCGGGGCTCCGCTCCGGTCCGGCGCTCCCC
CCGCATCCCCGAGCCGGCAGCGTGCGGGGACAGCCCGGGCACGGGGAAGGTGGCACGGGATCGCTTTCCT
CTGAACGCTTCTCGCTGCTCTTTGAGCCTGCAGACACCTGGGGGGATACGGGGAAAAGGCCTCCACGGCC
ACTAGTCTAGAGCTAGCC
